>Addgene plasmid #41389 | hRIP1 HA GFP K45A | addgene partial sequence | sequence record 55964 | EGFP-N 5'-CGTCGCCGTCCAGCTCGACCAG-3'
GCTCCTCGCCCTTGCTCACCATGGTGGCGACCGGTGGATCCCGGGCGTTCTGGCTGACGTAAATCAAGCT
GCTCAGAAGGTCGATCCTGGAACACTGGTGGAGCGCCTGGGCCAGCTTCCCCACCGTGGCTCCCTTTATG
CCTTCCCTCATCACCCACTTTTGGAGCATCTGGTAAACCTTTTCTTTCAGTCCATCTCGCTCATAGTCAT
GGTCAATTTCATCAATCTGAGACTGTGTGAAGCCCAGTTTACGGGCACAGTTTTTCCAGTGCTTTCCCAG
ATTTTCCCTGATTGGGTCCAGGTGTTTATCCGTCAGACTAGTGGTATTATCAAAGATAGCTTGGTACTTA
GCAGCTGGCTCTTCTTTGAAGTTCGTATTTGTGCTGTCTAGTAGTGATGAACTCGTCCCACCAATCTCCA
TATAATTGTAGGCTCCAATCTGAATGCCAGTACTATTGTATATGGTATATTTTATAGATTCATCTGTTGG
TGGCAAGGAGCTGAATGGCATGGTGGGTGTATTTCCTAGATAGTTGGTCTCAGGCACTGGGATATTATGC
AGACTAGGCATATGACTTGGAATTGGCCTGTACCAAACTCTGGGACCTGCTGTTCCTGGATCCAGTGGTC
TTGTTCCAAAGCCATGTGAGCTATATAATCCATTGTTCTGATACAGTACTTGAGGTTGGCTGGTGAGCCC
TGAGGGCTGGTGCACTGCATTACCATGACTGGCTGCACTGGAATAAGCAGTGCCTTTTCCCTCTGTATTC
TGAAAATTCTCGTAAGGTCTTTGCTGTGCAAAAGGGTCATGGGAGACCCTGCGTCTCCTTTCCTCCTCTC
TGTTGTAAGCCACATTCTGTCTGGGCTGCTGTTTCGTCTGCCTGTCCATGCGGCTGCCATAAAGATGGTA
GTTGGCTTCGTCTTGGAGTTTACTCTGCAGGCTGGGCTCATTCTCTTCTTGTGGGTGCTCAGGA
