>Addgene plasmid #41389 | hRIP1 HA GFP K45A | addgene partial sequence | sequence record 56235 | CMV-F 5'-CGCAAATGGGCGGTAGGCGTG-3'
GCAGAGCTGGTTTAGTGAACCGTCAGATCCGCTAGCCACCATGTACCCATACGACGTCCCAGACTACGCT
GAATTCCAACCAGACATGTCCTTGAATGTCATTAAGATGAAATCCAGTGACTTCCTGGAGAGTGCAGAAC
TGGACAGCGGAGGCTTCGGGAAGGTGTCTCTGTGTTTCCACAGAACCCAGGGACTCATGATCATGGCAAC
AGTGTACAAGGGGCCCAACTGCATTGAGCACAACGAGGCCCTCTTGGAGGAGGCGAAGATGATGAACAGA
CTGAGACACAGCCGGGTGGTGAAGCTCCTGGGCGTCATCATAGAGGAAGGGAAGTACTCCCTGGTGATGG
AGTACATGGAGAAGGGCAACCTGATGCACGTGCTGAAAGCCGAGATGAGTACTCCGCTTTCTGTAAAAGG
AAGGATAATTTTGGAAATCATTGAAGGAATGTGCTACTTACATGGAAAAGGCGTGATACACAAGGACCTG
AAGCCTGAAAATATCCTTGTTGATAATGACTTCCACATTAAGATCGCAGACCTCGGCCTTGCCTCCTTTA
AGATGTGGAGCAAACTGAATAATGAAGAGCACAATGAGCTGAGGGAAGTGGACGGCACCGCTAAGAAGAA
TGGCGGCACCCTCTACTACATGGCGCCCGAGCACCTGAATGACGTCAACGCAAAGCCCACAGAGAAGTCG
GATGTGTACAGCTTTGCTGTAGTACTCTGGGCGATATTTGCAAATAAGGAGCCATATGAAAATGCTATCT
GTGAGCAGCAGTTGATAATGTGCATAAAATCTGGGAACAGGCCAGATGTGGATGACATCACTGAGTACTG
CCCAAGAGAAATTATCAGTCTCATGAAGCTCTGCTGGGAAGCGAATCCGGAAGCTCGGCCGACATTTCCT
GGCATTGA
