[The description below was written by a language model from this plasmid's Addgene catalogue record.]
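Description:
hRIP1 HA GFP K45A is a mammalian expression plasmid built on the Clontech pEGFP-N1 backbone (about 4.7 kb without insert), carrying human RIPK1 (RIP1, receptor-interacting protein kinase 1). It is maintained in E. coli as a high-copy plasmid under kanamycin selection. No feature table is provided, so other backbone elements such as the origin of replication, polyadenylation signal or any mammalian selection marker are not documented here. The restriction sites used for cloning are also not recorded.

Expression of the insert is driven by the CMV promoter, a strong constitutive promoter suited to transient transfection of mammalian cells. The RIP1 coding sequence carries an HA epitope tag at its N terminus and is fused at its C terminus to the GFP supplied by the backbone. The resulting protein can therefore be followed by fluorescence in live or fixed cells, and detected or immunoprecipitated through either the HA tag or GFP. The insert bears a K45A substitution, described in the record as a kinase domain mutant. This lysine-to-alanine change is generally used to abolish catalytic activity, yielding a kinase-inactive RIP1.

The associated publication concerns phosphorylation-driven assembly of the RIP1–RIP3 complex in programmed necrosis and virus-induced inflammation. In that context the construct serves as a kinase-dead counterpart to wild-type RIP1. It can be used to test whether RIP1 kinase activity is needed for complex formation, localisation and necrotic cell death signalling.
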