Addgene plasmid #41389: hRIP1 HA GFP K45A
Depositing lab: Francis Chan. Depositing organization: University of Massachusetts, Worcester. Publication: Phosphorylation-driven assembly of the RIP1-RIP3 complex regulates programmed necrosis and virus-induced inflammation. Cho YS, Challa S, Moquin D, Genga R, Ray TD, Guildford M, Chan FK. Cell. 2009 Jun 12;137(6):1112-23. 10.1016/j.cell.2009.05.037 PubMed 19524513.
Backbone
  Vector backbone: pEGFP-N1
  Backbone manufacturer: Clontech
  Backbone size w/o insert (bp): 4700
  Vector type: Mammalian Expression
Growth in bacteria
  Bacterial resistance: Kanamycin, 50 μg/mL
  Growth temperature: 37°C
  Growth strain: DH5alpha
  Copy number: High Copy
Gene/Insert
  Gene/Insert name: RIP1 (alt names: RIPK1; RIP)
  Species: H. sapiens (human)
  Mutation: Kinase Domain Mutant (K45A)
  GenBank ID: NM_003804
  Entrez Gene: RIPK1 (a.k.a. AIEFL, IMD57, RIP, RIP-1, RIP1)
  Promoter: CMV
  Tag / fusion protein: GFP (C terminal on backbone); HA (N terminal on insert)
  Cloning method: Restriction Enzyme; 5′ cloning site n/a (unknown if destroyed); 3′ cloning site n/a (unknown if destroyed)
  Sequencing primers: 5′ CMV-F; 3′ EGFP-N
Terms and licenses: Academic/Nonprofit Terms; Industry Terms: Not Available to Industry
How to cite: hRIP1 HA GFP K45A was a gift from Francis Chan (Addgene plasmid # 41389 ; http://n2t.net/addgene:41389 ; RRID:Addgene_41389)
